Addgene plasmid #144353: TFORF2777
Purpose: Lentiviral vector for overexpressing transcription factor ORFs with unique 24-bp barcodes. Barcodes facilitate identification of transcription factors in pooled screens.
Depositing lab: Feng Zhang. Depositing organization: Broad Institute. Publication: A transcription factor atlas of directed differentiation. Joung J, Ma S, Tay T, Geiger-Schuller KR, Kirchgatterer PC, Verdine VK, Guo B, Arias-Garcia MA, Allen WE, Singh A, Kuksenko O, Abudayyeh OO, Gootenberg JS, Fu Z, Macrae RK, Buenrostro JD, Regev A, Zhang F. Cell. 2023 Jan 5;186(1):209-229.e26. doi: 10.1016/j.cell.2022.11.026. PubMed 36608654.
Backbone
  Vector backbone: pLX_TRC317
  Backbone manufacturer: Broad Institute Genetic Perturbation Platform
  Backbone size w/o insert (bp): 8264
  Vector type: Mammalian Expression, Lentiviral
  Selectable markers: Puromycin
Growth in bacteria
  Bacterial resistance: Ampicillin, 100 μg/mL
  Growth temperature: 37°C
  Growth strain: NEB Stable
  Copy number: High Copy
Gene/Insert
  Gene/Insert name: KDM5C
  Species: H. sapiens (human)
  Insert size (bp): 4652
  Entrez Gene: KDM5C (a.k.a. DXS1272E, JARID1C, MRX13, MRXJ, MRXSCJ, MRXSJ, SMCX, XE169)
  Promoter: EF1a
  Cloning method: Unknown
  Sequencing primers: 5′ GGGTGGAGACTGAAGTTAGGCCAG; 3′ CACATAGCGTAAAAGGAGCAACATAG
Terms and licenses: Academic/Nonprofit Terms; Industry Terms: Not Available to Industry
Depositor comments: XM_011530826,ENST00000375383 . The transcription factor ORF portion of this plasmid was synthesized by Genewiz. Please test multiple small colonies in case of plasmid recombination. To make this collection available in a timely manner, a portion of this collection was not fully sequenced by Addgene. If an Addgene verified full plasmid sequence is not available, please contact us prior to placing an order to request the full sequence.
How to cite: TFORF2777 was a gift from Feng Zhang (Addgene plasmid # 144353 ; http://n2t.net/addgene:144353 ; RRID:Addgene_144353)
