[The description below was written by a language model from this plasmid's Addgene catalogue record and pLannotate feature annotations shown in this document.]
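Description:
TFORF2777 is a lentiviral mammalian expression plasmid built on the pLX_TRC317 backbone and carrying the human KDM5C open reading frame (also known as JARID1C or SMCX). It belongs to a barcoded transcription factor ORF collection in which each clone carries a unique 24-bp barcode, so that the overexpressed factor can be identified in pooled screens. The sequenced record is about 12.9 kb, consistent with an 8.3 kb backbone plus a roughly 4.65 kb synthesized insert. In bacteria it is maintained through a high-copy ColE1/pUC-type origin with ampicillin resistance, and an f1 origin is also present. The depositor notes that the plasmid can recombine, which is a common concern for LTR-containing vectors.

The viral portion has a third-generation, self-inactivating layout. An RSV promoter drives a truncated HIV-1 5' LTR, followed by the Ψ packaging signal with a gag fragment, the RRE for Rev-dependent export of the genomic RNA, a cPPT/CTS, and a ΔU3 3' LTR with a downstream SV40 polyadenylation signal. Two expression units lie between the LTRs. An SV40 early promoter/origin region precedes the puromycin N-acetyltransferase gene, which allows selection of transduced cells. The EF-1α promoter then drives the KDM5C coding sequence, with a WPRE downstream to enhance transcript stability and expression. The barcode is not annotated in the feature table; the short stretch between the ORF and the WPRE, which includes a fragment scored as U6 promoter, is a plausible location, but the record does not confirm this. No epitope tag or reporter is annotated. The construct is intended for stable KDM5C overexpression, alone or within pooled screens such as directed differentiation studies.
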