Features (pLannotate 1.2.2; 31 found; start..end, strand, type, name):
      5..231     +  promoter       RSV promoter: Rous sarcoma virus enhancer/promoter
    232..412     +  LTR            5' LTR (truncated): truncated 5' long terminal repeat (LTR) from HIV-1
    459..584     +  misc_feature   HIV-1 Ψ: packaging signal of human immunodeficiency virus type 1
    568..931     +  CDS            HIV-1 gag (fragment): gag protein from human immunodeficiency virus 1; gag
   1077..1310    +  misc_feature   RRE: The Rev response element (RRE) of HIV-1 allows for Rev-dependent mRNA export from the nucleus to the cytoplasm.
   1687..1713    +  CDS            Rev (fragment): human immunodeficiency virus 1 (HIV-1) Rev protein; rev; enhances nuclear export of unspliced and incompletely spliced viral mRNAs
   1720..1743    +  promoter       SV40 promoter (fragment): SV40 early promoter
   1744..1815    +  promoter       SV40 promoter (fragment): SV40 enhancer and early promoter
   1839..1974    +  rep_origin     SV40 ori: SV40 origin of replication
   2020..2616    +  CDS            PuroR (fragment): puromycin N-acetyltransferase; pac from Streptomyces; confers resistance to puromycin
   2665..2782    +  misc_feature   cPPT/CTS: central polypurine tract and central termination sequence of HIV-1
   2847..2913    +  CDS            small t antigen (fragment): SV40 (simian virus 40) small t antigen
   2920..4098    +  promoter       EF-1α promoter: strong constitutive promoter for human elongation factor EF-1α
   4115..8662    +  CDS            KDM5C: KDM5C_HUMAN - Also known as DXS1272E, JARID1C From Homo sapiens (Human).
   8678..8731    +  promoter       U6 promoter (fragment): RNA polymerase III promoter for human U6 snRNA
   8773..9361    +  misc_feature   WPRE: woodchuck hepatitis virus posttranscriptional regulatory element
   9412..9431    +  misc_feature   cPPT/CTS (fragment): central polypurine tract and central termination sequence of HIV-1
   9433..9666    +  LTR            3' LTR (ΔU3): self-inactivating 3' long terminal repeat (LTR) from HIV-1
   9744..9865    +  polyA_signal   SV40 poly(A) signal: SV40 polyadenylation signal
   9905..10040   +  rep_origin     SV40 ori: SV40 origin of replication
  10061..10079   -  promoter       T7 promoter: promoter for bacteriophage T7 RNA polymerase
  10087..10242   +  CDS            lacZα (fragment): LacZα fragment of β-galactosidase; lacZ fragment
  10247..10675   +  rep_origin     f1 ori (sequence partly withheld): f1 bacteriophage origin of replication; arrow indicates direction of (+) strand synthesis
  10728..10832   +  promoter       AmpR promoter: bla
  10833..11693   +  CDS            AmpR: β-lactamase; bla; confers resistance to ampicillin, carbenicillin, and related antibiotics
  11864..12452   +  rep_origin     ori: high-copy-number ColE1/pMB1/pBR322/pUC origin of replication
  12635..12727   +  CDS            lacI (fragment): lac repressor; lacI; The lac repressor binds to the lac operator to inhibit transcription in E. coli. This inhibition can be relieved by adding lactose or isopropyl-β-D-thiogalactopyranoside (IPTG).
  12740..12761   +  protein_bind   CAP binding site: CAP binding activates transcription in the presence of cAMP. E. coli catabolite activator protein
  12776..12806   +  promoter       lac promoter: promoter for the E. coli lac operon
  12810..12832   +  protein_bind   lac operator (fragment): The lac repressor binds to the lac operator to inhibit transcription in E. coli. This inhibition can be relieved by adding lactose or isopropyl-β-D-thiogalactopyranoside (IPTG). lac repressor encoded by lacI
  12875..12893   +  promoter       T3 promoter: promoter for bacteriophage T3 RNA polymerase
>Addgene plasmid #144353 | TFORF2777 | addgene full sequence | sequence record 404195 | Addgene NGS Result
TTAATGTAGTCTTATGCAATACTCTTGTAGTCTTGCAACATGGTAACGATGAGTTAGCAACATGCCTTAC
AAGGAGAGAAAAAGCACCGTGCATGCCGATTGGTGGAAGTAAGGTGGTACGATCGTGCCTTATTAGGAAG
GCAACAGACGGGTCTGACATGGATTGGACGAACCACTGAATTGCCGCATTGCAGAGATATTGTATTTAAG
TGCCTAGCTCGATACATAAACGGGTCTCTCTGGTTAGACCAGATCTGAGCCTGGGAGCTCTCTGGCTAAC
TAGGGAACCCACTGCTTAAGCCTCAATAAAGCTTGCCTTGAGTGCTTCAAGTAGTGTGTGCCCGTCTGTT
GTGTGACTCTGGTAACTAGAGATCCCTCAGACCCTTTTAGTCAGTGTGGAAAATCTCTAGCAGTGGCGCC
CGAACAGGGACTTGAAAGCGAAAGGGAAACCAGAGGAGCTCTCTCGACGCAGGACTCGGCTTGCTGAAGC
GCGCACGGCAAGAGGCGAGGGGCGGCGACTGGTGAGTACGCCAAAAATTTTGACTAGCGGAGGCTAGAAG
GAGAGAGATGGGTGCGAGAGCGTCAGTATTAAGCGGGGGAGAATTAGATCGCGATGGGAAAAAATTCGGT
TAAGGCCAGGGGGAAAGAAAAAATATAAATTAAAACATATAGTATGGGCAAGCAGGGAGCTAGAACGATT
CGCAGTTAATCCTGGCCTGTTAGAAACATCAGAAGGCTGTAGACAAATACTGGGACAGCTACAACCATCC
CTTCAGACAGGATCAGAAGAACTTAGATCATTATATAATACAGTAGCAACCCTCTATTGTGTGCATCAAA
GGATAGAGATAAAAGACACCAAGGAAGCTTTAGACAAGATAGAGGAAGAGCAAAACAAAAGTAAGACCAC
CGCACAGCAAGCGGCCGCTGATCTTCAGACCTGGAGGAGGAGATATGAGGGACAATTGGAGAAGTGAATT
ATATAAATATAAAGTAGTAAAAATTGAACCATTAGGAGTAGCACCCACCAAGGCAAAGAGAAGAGTGGTG
CAGAGAGAAAAAAGAGCAGTGGGAATAGGAGCTTTGTTCCTTGGGTTCTTGGGAGCAGCAGGAAGCACTA
TGGGCGCAGCGTCAATGACGCTGACGGTACAGGCCAGACAATTATTGTCTGGTATAGTGCAGCAGCAGAA
CAATTTGCTGAGGGCTATTGAGGCGCAACAGCATCTGTTGCAACTCACAGTCTGGGGCATCAAGCAGCTC
CAGGCAAGAATCCTGGCTGTGGAAAGATACCTAAAGGATCAACAGCTCCTGGGGATTTGGGGTTGCTCTG
GAAAACTCATTTGCACCACTGCTGTGCCTTGGAATGCTAGTTGGAGTAATAAATCTCTGGAACAGATTTG
GAATCACACGACCTGGATGGAGTGGGACAGAGAAATTAACAATTACACAAGCTTAATACACTCCTTAATT
GAAGAATCGCAAAACCAGCAAGAAAAGAATGAACAAGAATTATTGGAATTAGATAAATGGGCAAGTTTGT
GGAATTGGTTTAACATAACAAATTGGCTGTGGTATATAAAATTATTCATAATGATAGTAGGAGGCTTGGT
AGGTTTAAGAATAGTTTTTGCTGTACTTTCTATAGTGAATAGAGTTAGGCAGGGATATTCACCATTATCG
TTTCAGACCCACCTCCCAACCCCGAGGGGACCCATGCATTGCATCTCAATTAGTCAGCAACCAGGTGTGG
AAAGTCCCCAGGCTCCCCAGCAGGCAGAAGTATGCAAAGCATGCGTCTCAATTAGTCAGCAACCATAGTC
CCGCCCCTAACTCCGCCCATCCCGCCCCTAACTCCGCCCAGTTCCGCCCATTCTCCGCCCCATGGCTGAC
TAATTTTTTTTATTTATGCAGAGGCCGAGGCCGCCTCGGCCTCTGAGCTATTCCAGAAGTAGTGAGGAGG
CTTTTTTGGAGGCCTAGGCTTTTGCAAAAAGCTTTCTAGAGGTACCACCGGAGCTTACCATGACCGAGTA
CAAGCCCACGGTGCGCCTCGCCACCCGCGACGACGTCCCCAGGGCCGTACGCACCCTCGCCGCCGCGTTC
GCCGACTACCCCGCCACGCGCCACACCGTCGATCCGGACCGCCACATCGAGCGGGTCACCGAGCTGCAAG
AACTCTTCCTCACGCGCGTCGGGCTCGACATCGGCAAGGTGTGGGTCGCGGACGACGGCGCCGCCGTGGC
GGTCTGGACCACGCCGGAGAGCGTCGAAGCGGGGGCGGTGTTCGCCGAGATCGGCCCGCGCATGGCCGAG
TTGAGCGGTTCCCGGCTGGCCGCGCAGCAACAGATGGAAGGCCTCCTGGCGCCGCACCGGCCCAAGGAGC
CCGCGTGGTTCCTGGCCACCGTCGGCGTCTCGCCCGACCACCAGGGCAAGGGTCTGGGCAGCGCCGTCGT
GCTCCCCGGAGTGGAGGCGGCCGAGCGCGCCGGGGTGCCCGCCTTCCTGGAGACCTCCGCGCCCCGCAAC
CTCCCCTTCTACGAGCGGCTCGGCTTCACCGTCACCGCCGACGTCGAGGTGCCCGAAGGACCGCGCACCT
GGTGCATGACCCGCAAGCCCGGTGCCAGTTAACGAATTCTAGATCTTGAGACAAATGGCAGTATTCATCC
ACAATTTTAAAAGAAAAGGGGGGATTGGGGGGTACAGTGCAGGGGAAAGAATAGTAGACATAATAGCAAC
AGACATACAAACTAAAGAATTACAAAAACAAATTACAAAAATTCAAAATTTTCGGGTTTATTACAGGGAC
AGCAGAGATCCACTTTGGCGCCGGCTCGAGGCCTGCAGGTGCAAAGATGGATAAAGTTTTAAACAGAGAG
GAATCTTTGCAGCTAATGGACCTTCTAGGTCTTGAAAGGAGTGGGAATTGGCTCCGGTGCCCGTCAGTGG
GCAGAGCGCACATCGCCCACAGTCCCCGAGAAGTTGGGGGGAGGGGTCGGCAATTGAACCGGTGCCTAGA
GAAGGTGGCGCGGGGTAAACTGGGAAAGTGATGTCGTGTACTGGCTCCGCCTTTTTCCCGAGGGTGGGGG
AGAACCGTATATAAGTGCAGTAGTCGCCGTGAACGTTCTTTTTCGCAACGGGTTTGCCGCCAGAACACAG
GTAAGTGCCGTGTGTGGTTCCCGCGGGCCTGGCCTCTTTACGGGTTATGGCCCTTGCGTGCCTTGAATTA
CTTCCACCTGGCTGCAGTACGTGATTCTTGATCCCGAGCTTCGGGTTGGAAGTGGGTGGGAGAGTTCGAG
GCCTTGCGCTTAAGGAGCCCCTTCGCCTCGTGCTTGAGTTGAGGCCTGGCCTGGGCGCTGGGGCCGCCGC
GTGCGAATCTGGTGGCACCTTCGCGCCTGTCTCGCTGCTTTCGATAAGTCTCTAGCCATTTAAAATTTTT
GATGACCTGCTGCGACGCTTTTTTTCTGGCAAGATAGTCTTGTAAATGCGGGCCAAGATCTGCACACTGG
TATTTCGGTTTTTGGGGCCGCGGGCGGCGACGGGGCCCGTGCGTCCCAGCGCACATGTTCGGCGAGGCGG
GGCCTGCGAGCGCGGCCACCGAGAATCGGACGGGGGTAGTCTCAAGCTGGCCGGCCTGCTCTGGTGCCTG
GCCTCGCGCCGCCGTGTATCGCCCCGCCCTGGGCGGCAAGGCTGGCCCGGTCGGCACCAGTTGCGTGAGC
GGAAAGATGGCCGCTTCCCGGCCCTGCTGCAGGGAGCTCAAAATGGAGGACGCGGCGCTCGGGAGAGCGG
GCGGGTGAGTCACCCACACAAAGGAAAAGGGCCTTTCCGTCCTCAGCCGTCGCTTCATGTGACTCCACGG
AGTACCGGGCGCCGTCCAGGCACCTCGATTAGTTCTCGAGCTTTTGGAGTACGTCGTCTTTAGGTTGGGG
GGAGGGGTTTTATGCGATGGAGTTTCCCCACACTGAGTGGGTGGAGACTGAAGTTAGGCCAGCTTGGCAC
TTGATGTAATTCTCCTTGGAATTTGCCCTTTTTGAGTTTGGATCTTGGTTCATTCTCAAGCCTCAGACAG
TGGTTCAAAGTTTTTTTCTTCCATTTCAGGTGTCGTGAGGCTAGCACCGCCACCATGGAGCCGGGGTCCG
ACGATTTCCTACCGCCACCGGAGTGCCCGGTGTTCGAGCCTAGCTGGGCCGAGTTCCGAGACCCTCTTGG
CTACATCGCGAAAATCAGGCCCATCGCAGAGAAATCGGGCATTTGCAAGATCCGCCCACCCGCGGACTGG
CAGCCACCCTTTGCTGTGGAAGTGGACAACTTCAGGTTTACCCCCCGAATCCAGAGGCTGAATGAGCTAG
AGATTGTGGTGGAGGAAGGTGGTTATGAAGCTATCTGCAAGGACCGTCGGTGGGCTCGGGTAGCCCAGCG
CCTCAACTATCCACCAGGCAAAAATATTGGCTCCTTGCTACGCTCCCACTACGAACGCATTGTTTATCCC
TATGAAATGTACCAGTCTGGAGCCAACCTTGTGCAGTGTAACACACGTCCATTTGATAATGAGGAGAAGG
ACAAGGAATACAAACCCCACAGCATCCCCCTACGACAGTCTGTGCAGCCTTCCAAGTTCAACAGCTATGG
CCGGCGGGCCAAGAGACTGCAGCCTGATCCGGAACCCACAGAGGAAGACATTGAGAAGAATCCAGAGCTG
AAAAAGCTACAGATCTATGGGGCAGGCCCCAAGATGATGGGCCTGGGCCTCATGGCCAAAGACAAGACTC
TGCGGAAGAAAGATAAGGAGGGGCCTGAGTGTCCCCCCACAGTAGTGGTGAAGGAGGAGTTAGGTGGGGA
TGTGAAGGTGGAGTCAACATCGCCTAAGACCTTCCTGGAGAGCAAGGAGGAGCTGAGTCACAGCCCAGAA
CCCTGCACCAAGATGACCATGAGGCTACGGAGGAACCACAGCAATGCCCAGTTTATTGAGTCATATGTCT
GCCGGATGTGTTCTCGAGGGGATGAGGATGACAAGCTCCTGCTGTGTGATGGCTGTGATGACAACTACCA
CATCTTCTGCCTGCTGCCTCCTCTGCCTGAGATCCCCAAGGGTGTCTGGCGGTGCCCAAAGTGTGTCATG
GCGGAGTGTAAGCGGCCCCCAGAAGCCTTTGGCTTTGAGCAGGCTACCCGGGAATACACTCTGCAGAGCT
TTGGCGAGATGGCCGACTCCTTTAAAGCTGACTACTTCAACATGCCCGTGCATATGGTGCCCACAGAACT
TGTGGAGAAGGAGTTCTGGAGGCTGGTAAATAGCATTGAGGAAGATGTGACTGTTGAGTATGGAGCTGAC
ATCCATTCCAAAGAATTTGGCAGCGGTTTCCCTGTCAGTGACAGTAAACGGCACCTAACCCCCGAAGAGG
AGGAGTATGCTACCAGTGGTTGGAACCTAAATGTGATGCCGGTGTTGGAACAGTCTGTACTGTGCCACAT
CAATGCAGATATCTCTGGCATGAAGGTGCCCTGGCTCTACGTGGGCATGGTCTTCTCAGCCTTTTGCTGG
CATATTGAGGATCACTGGAGTTACTCCATTAACTACCTCCACTGGGGTGAGCCGAAGACCTGGTATGGGG
TGCCCTCACTTGCAGCAGAACATTTGGAAGAAGTGATGAAGAAGCTGACACCTGAACTATTTGATAGCCA
GCCTGACCTCCTGCACCAACTTGTCACCCTCATGAATCCCAACACCCTCATGTCCCATGGTGTGCCAGTT
GTCCGCACAAACCAGTGTGCAGGAGAGTTTGTCATCACCTTCCCCCGTGCTTACCACAGCGGCTTCAACC
AAGGCTACAACTTTGCCGAGGCTGTCAACTTTTGCACTGCTGACTGGTTGCCTGCTGGGCGCCAGTGCAT
TGAGCACTACCGCCGGCTCCGGAGATACTGCGTCTTCTCCCATGAGGAGCTTATCTGCAAGATGGCTGCC
TGCCCAGAGAAGCTAGACCTGAACCTGGCGGCAGCTGTGCATAAGGAGATGTTCATCATGGTGCAAGAAG
AGCGGCGTCTACGAAAGGCCCTGCTGGAGAAGGGTATCACAGAGGCTGAGCGAGAGGCTTTCGAGCTGCT
CCCAGATGATGAGCGCCAGTGTATCAAGTGCAAGACTACGTGTTTCCTGTCAGCCCTGGCCTGCTACGAC
TGCCCAGACGGCCTTGTCTGCCTTTCCCACATCAATGATCTCTGCAAGTGCTCCAGTAGCCGGCAGTACC
TGCGGTATCGGTATACCTTGGATGAGCTTCCTGCCATGCTGCATAAGCTGAAGGTTCGGGCTGAGTCCTT
TGACACCTGGGCCAACAAAGTGCGAGTGGCCCTGGAGGTGGAGGATGGGCGGAAGCGCAGCCTTGAAGAA
CTGAGGGCACTAGAGTCTGAAGCCCGTGAGCGGAGGTTTCCTAATAGTGAGCTGCTGCAGCAACTAAAGA
ACTGCCTGAGTGAGGCAGAGGCTTGCGTGTCCCGAGCTCTGGGACTGGTCAGCGGCCAGGAAGCTGGCCC
CCACAGGGTGGCTGGTCTACAGATGACCCTGACTGAGCTCCGGGCCTTTCTGGACCAGATGAACAACCTG
CCTTGCGCCATGCACCAGATTGGGGATGTCAAGGGTGTTCTGGAACAGGTGGAGGCCTACCAGGCTGAGG
CTCGTGAGGCCCTGGCCTCACTGCCCTCCAGTCCAGGGCTACTGCAGTCCCTGTTGGAGAGGGGGCGGCA
GCTGGGGGTGGAGGTGCCTGAGGCCCAGCAGCTCCAGCGGCAGGTGGAACAGGCGCGATGGCTGGATGAG
GTGAAACGCACACTGGCCCCCTCAGCCCGAAGGGGCACCTTGGCTGTCATGCGAGGACTGTTGGTCGCGG
GTGCCAGTGTAGCCCCTAGCCCTGCTGTGGATAAAGCCCAGGCCGAGCTGCAGGAACTGCTGACCATTGC
TGAACGCTGGGAGGAGAAAGCCCACCTCTGCCTGGAGGCCAGGCAGAAGCATCCACCAGCCACACTTGAG
GCCATAATCCGTGAAGCGGAAAACATCCCTGTTCACCTGCCCAACATCCAGGCTCTCAAGGAGGCTCTTG
CTAAGGCCCGGGCCTGGATTGCTGATGTTGATGAGATCCAAAATGGTGACCACTACCCCTGCCTGGATGA
CTTGGAGGGCCTAGTAGCTGTGGGCCGGGACCTACCTGTGGGGCTGGAGGAGCTGAGACAGCTAGAGCTA
CAGGTACTGACAGCGCACTCCTGGAGGGAGAAGGCCTCCAAGACCTTCCTCAAGAAAAATTCTTGCTACA
CGCTGCTGGAGGTTCTCTGCCCATGTGCAGATGCCGGCTCAGACAGCACCAAGCGCAGCCGGTGGATGGA
GAAGGAGCTGGGGTTGTACAAATCTGACACAGAGCTGCTGGGGCTGTCTGCGCAGGACCTCAGGGACCCA
GGCTCTGTGATCGTGGCCTTCAAGGAGGGGGAACAGAAGGAGAAGGAGGGTATCCTGCAGCTGCGTCGCA
CCAATTCGGCCAAGCCCAGTCCACTGGCATCATCGAGCACGGCCTCCTCTACAACCTCTATCTGTGTGTG
TGGGCAGGTGCTGGCTGGGGCGGGAGCTCTGCAGTGTGACCTGTGTCAGGACTGGTTCCATGGGCGGTGT
GTGTCAGTGCCTCGCCTCCTCAGCTCTCCGAGGCCCAATCCCACCTCATCCCCACTGCTGGCCTGGTGGG
AATGGGACACCAAATTCCTGTGTCCACTGTGTATGCGCTCAAGGCGCCCGCGCCTGGAGACCATCCTGGC
ACTGCTGGTAGCCCTGCAGAGACTGCCTGTGCGGCTGCCCGAGGGCGAGGCCCTGCAGTGCCTCACAGAG
AGGGCCATCAGCTGGCAAGGCCGCGCCAGGCAGGCTCTGGCCTCTGAAGATGTGACTGCTCTTTTGGGAC
GGCTGGCTGAGCTCCGCCAACGGCTACAGGCTGAACCTAGACCTGAGGAGCCTCCTAACTACCCTGCAGC
CCCTGCTTCTGACCCCCTCAGAGAGGGCAGTGGCAAGGATATGCCTAAGGTCCAGGGCTTACTGGAGAAT
GGAGACAGTGTGACCAGTCCTGAGAAGGTAGCCCCGGAGGAGGGCTCAGATCTGGAGCTGCTGTCCTCGC
TGTTGCCACAGTTGACTGGCCCTGTGTTGGAACTGCCTGAGGCAACCCGGGCCCCCTTGGAGGAGCTCAT
GATGGAGGGGGACCTGCTCGAGGTGACCCTGGATGAGAACCACAGCATATGGCAGCTGCTGCAGGCTGGA
CAGCCCCCAGACCTGGAGAGGATCCGCACACTTCTGGAGCTGGAGAAGGCAGAGCGTCACGGGAGTCGGG
CTCGGGGCCGGGCCCTGGAGAGGCGGCGGCGGCGGAAGGTGGATCGGGGTGGGGAGGGCGATGACCCAGC
CCGAGAGGAGCTAGAGCCAAAGAGGGTACGGAGCTCAGGGCCAGAGGCTGAGGAGGTCCAGGAGGAGGAA
GAGCTGGAGGAGGAGACTGGGGGTGAGGGCCCCCCTGCACCCATCCCCACCACTGGCAGCCCCAGCACCC
AGGAGAACCAGAATGGCTTGGAACCGGCGGAAGGGACCACTTCAGGCCCCTCGGCCCCTTTCTCCACTCT
GACTCCCCGGCTGCATCTGCCCTGCCCACAGCAGCCGCCTCAGCAACAGTTGTAGTAATGAACTAGTCCG
TAACTTGAAAGTATTTCGATTTCTTGGCTTTATATATCTTGTGGAAAGGACGAGGCCAATAACAACCACA
GAAGTCCACGCGTTAAGTCGACAATCAACCTCTGGATTACAAAATTTGTGAAAGATTGACTGGTATTCTT
AACTATGTTGCTCCTTTTACGCTATGTGGATACGCTGCTTTAATGCCTTTGTATCATGCTATTGCTTCCC
GTATGGCTTTCATTTTCTCCTCCTTGTATAAATCCTGGTTGCTGTCTCTTTATGAGGAGTTGTGGCCCGT
TGTCAGGCAACGTGGCGTGGTGTGCACTGTGTTTGCTGACGCAACCCCCACTGGTTGGGGCATTGCCACC
ACCTGTCAGCTCCTTTCCGGGACTTTCGCTTTCCCCCTCCCTATTGCCACGGCGGAACTCATCGCCGCCT
GCCTTGCCCGCTGCTGGACAGGGGCTCGGCTGTTGGGCACTGACAATTCCGTGGTGTTGTCGGGGAAATC
ATCGTCCTTTCCTTGGCTGCTCGCCTGTGTTGCCACCTGGATTCTGCGCGGGACGTCCTTCTGCTACGTC
CCTTCGGCCCTCAATCCAGCGGACCTTCCTTCCCGCGGCCTGCTGCCGGCTCTGCGGCCTCTTCCGCGTC
TTCGCCTTCGCCCTCAGACGAGTCGGATCTCCCTTTGGGCCGCCTCCCCGCGTCGACTTTAAGACCAATG
ACTTACAAGGCAGCTGTAGATCTTAGCCACTTTTTAAAAGAAAAGGGGGGACTGGAAGGGCTAATTCACT
CCCAACGAAGACAAGATCTGCTTTTTGCTTGTACTGGGTCTCTCTGGTTAGACCAGATCTGAGCCTGGGA
GCTCTCTGGCTAACTAGGGAACCCACTGCTTAAGCCTCAATAAAGCTTGCCTTGAGTGCTTCAAGTAGTG
TGTGCCCGTCTGTTGTGTGACTCTGGTAACTAGAGATCCCTCAGACCCTTTTAGTCAGTGTGGAAAATCT
CTAGCAGTACGTATAGTAGTTCATGTCATCTTATTATTCAGTATTTATAACTTGCAAAGAAATGAATATC
AGAGAGTGAGAGGAACTTGTTTATTGCAGCTTATAATGGTTACAAATAAAGCAATAGCATCACAAATTTC
ACAAATAAAGCATTTTTTTCACTGCATTCTAGTTGTGGTTTGTCCAAACTCATCAATGTATCTTATCATG
TCTGGCTCTAGCTATCCCGCCCCTAACTCCGCCCATCCCGCCCCTAACTCCGCCCAGTTCCGCCCATTCT
CCGCCCCATGGCTGACTAATTTTTTTTATTTATGCAGAGGCCGAGGCCGCCTCGGCCTCTGAGCTATTCC
AGAAGTAGTGAGGAGGCTTTTTTGGAGGCCTAGGGACGTACCCAATTCGCCCTATAGTGAGTCGTATTAC
GCGCGCTCACTGGCCGTCGTTTTACAACGTCGTGACTGGGAAAACCCTGGCGTTACCCAACTTAATCGCC
TTGCAGCACATCCCCCTTTCGCCAGCTGGCGTAATAGCGAAGAGGCCCGCACCGATCGCCCTTCCCAACA
GTTGCGCAGCCTGAATGGCGAATGGG
[124 nt withheld, positions 10247-10370]
C
[91 nt withheld, positions 10372-10462]
A
[49 nt withheld, positions 10464-10512]
CCTTTGACGTTGGAGTCCACGTTCTTT
[37 nt withheld, positions 10540-10576]
ACCCTATCTCGGTCTATTCTTTTGATTTATAAGGGATTTTGCCGATTTCGGCCTATTGGTTAAAAAATGA
GCTGATTTAACAAAAATTTAACGCGAATTTTAACAAAATATTAACGCTTACAATTTAGGTGGCACTTTTC
GGGGAAATGTGCGCGGAACCCCTATTTGTTTATTTTTCTAAATACATTCAAATATGTATCCGCTCATGAG
ACAATAACCCTGATAAATGCTTCAATAATATTGAAAAAGGAAGAGTATGAGTATTCAACATTTCCGTGTC
GCCCTTATTCCCTTTTTTGCGGCATTTTGCCTTCCTGTTTTTGCTCACCCAGAAACGCTGGTGAAAGTAA
AAGATGCTGAAGATCAGTTGGGTGCACGAGTGGGTTACATCGAACTGGATCTCAACAGCGGTAAGATCCT
TGAGAGTTTTCGCCCCGAAGAACGTTTTCCAATGATGAGCACTTTTAAAGTTCTGCTATGTGGCGCGGTA
TTATCCCGTATTGACGCCGGGCAAGAGCAACTCGGTCGCCGCATACACTATTCTCAGAATGACTTGGTTG
AGTACTCACCAGTCACAGAAAAGCATCTTACGGATGGCATGACAGTAAGAGAATTATGCAGTGCTGCCAT
AACCATGAGTGATAACACTGCGGCCAACTTACTTCTGACAACGATCGGAGGACCGAAGGAGCTAACCGCT
TTTTTGCACAACATGGGGGATCATGTAACTCGCCTTGATCGTTGGGAACCGGAGCTGAATGAAGCCATAC
CAAACGACGAGCGTGACACCACGATGCCTGTAGCAATGGCAACAACGTTGCGCAAACTATTAACTGGCGA
ACTACTTACTCTAGCTTCCCGGCAACAATTAATAGACTGGATGGAGGCGGATAAAGTTGCAGGACCACTT
CTGCGCTCGGCCCTTCCGGCTGGCTGGTTTATTGCTGATAAATCTGGAGCCGGTGAGCGTGGGTCTCGCG
GTATCATTGCAGCACTGGGGCCAGATGGTAAGCCCTCCCGTATCGTAGTTATCTACACGACGGGGAGTCA
GGCAACTATGGATGAACGAAATAGACAGATCGCTGAGATAGGTGCCTCACTGATTAAGCATTGGTAACTG
TCAGACCAAGTTTACTCATATATACTTTAGATTGATTTAAAACTTCATTTTTAATTTAAAAGGATCTAGG
TGAAGATCCTTTTTGATAATCTCATGACCAAAATCCCTTAACGTGAGTTTTCGTTCCACTGAGCGTCAGA
CCCCGTAGAAAAGATCAAAGGATCTTCTTGAGATCCTTTTTTTCTGCGCGTAATCTGCTGCTTGCAAACA
AAAAAACCACCGCTACCAGCGGTGGTTTGTTTGCCGGATCAAGAGCTACCAACTCTTTTTCCGAAGGTAA
CTGGCTTCAGCAGAGCGCAGATACCAAATACTGTTCTTCTAGTGTAGCCGTAGTTAGGCCACCACTTCAA
GAACTCTGTAGCACCGCCTACATACCTCGCTCTGCTAATCCTGTTACCAGTGGCTGCTGCCAGTGGCGAT
AAGTCGTGTCTTACCGGGTTGGACTCAAGACGATAGTTACCGGATAAGGCGCAGCGGTCGGGCTGAACGG
GGGGTTCGTGCACACAGCCCAGCTTGGAGCGAACGACCTACACCGAACTGAGATACCTACAGCGTGAGCT
ATGAGAAAGCGCCACGCTTCCCGAAGGGAGAAAGGCGGACAGGTATCCGGTAAGCGGCAGGGTCGGAACA
GGAGAGCGCACGAGGGAGCTTCCAGGGGGAAACGCCTGGTATCTTTATAGTCCTGTCGGGTTTCGCCACC
TCTGACTTGAGCGTCGATTTTTGTGATGCTCGTCAGGGGGGCGGAGCCTATGGAAAAACGCCAGCAACGC
GGCCTTTTTACGGTTCCTGGCCTTTTGCTGGCCTTTTGCTCACATGTTCTTTCCTGCGTTATCCCCTGAT
TCTGTGGATAACCGTATTACCGCCTTTGAGTGAGCTGATACCGCTCGCCGCAGCCGAACGACCGAGCGCA
GCGAGTCAGTGAGCGAGGAAGCGGAAGAGCGCCCAATACGCAAACCGCCTCTCCCCGCGCGTTGGCCGAT
TCATTAATGCAGCTGGCACGACAGGTTTCCCGACTGGAAAGCGGGCAGTGAGCGCAACGCAATTAATGTG
AGTTAGCTCACTCATTAGGCACCCCAGGCTTTACACTTTATGCTTCCGGCTCGTATGTTGTGTGGAATTG
TGAGCGGATAACAATTTCACACAGGAAACAGCTATGACCATGATTACGCCAAGCGCGCAATTAACCCTCA
CTAAAGGGAACAAAAGCTGGAGCTGCAAGC
