>Addgene plasmid #144353 | TFORF2777 | depositor partial sequence | sequence record 285174 | Insert
ACCGCCACCATGGAGCCGGGGTCCGACGATTTCCTACCGCCACCGGAGTGCCCGGTGTTCGAGCCTAGCT
GGGCCGAGTTCCGAGACCCTCTTGGCTACATCGCGAAAATCAGGCCCATCGCAGAGAAATCGGGCATTTG
CAAGATCCGCCCACCCGCGGACTGGCAGCCACCCTTTGCTGTGGAAGTGGACAACTTCAGGTTTACCCCC
CGAATCCAGAGGCTGAATGAGCTAGAGATTGTGGTGGAGGAAGGTGGTTATGAAGCTATCTGCAAGGACC
GTCGGTGGGCTCGGGTAGCCCAGCGCCTCAACTATCCACCAGGCAAAAATATTGGCTCCTTGCTACGCTC
CCACTACGAACGCATTGTTTATCCCTATGAAATGTACCAGTCTGGAGCCAACCTTGTGCAGTGTAACACA
CGTCCATTTGATAATGAGGAGAAGGACAAGGAATACAAACCCCACAGCATCCCCCTACGACAGTCTGTGC
AGCCTTCCAAGTTCAACAGCTATGGCCGGCGGGCCAAGAGACTGCAGCCTGATCCGGAACCCACAGAGGA
AGACATTGAGAAGAATCCAGAGCTGAAAAAGCTACAGATCTATGGGGCAGGCCCCAAGATGATGGGCCTG
GGCCTCATGGCCAAAGACAAGACTCTGCGGAAGAAAGATAAGGAGGGGCCTGAGTGTCCCCCCACAGTAG
TGGTGAAGGAGGAGTTAGGTGGGGATGTGAAGGTGGAGTCAACATCGCCTAAGACCTTCCTGGAGAGCAA
GGAGGAGCTGAGTCACAGCCCAGAACCCTGCACCAAGATGACCATGAGGCTACGGAGGAACCACAGCAAT
GCCCAGTTTATTGAGTCATATGTCTGCCGGATGTGTTCTCGAGGGGATGAGGATGACAAGCTCCTGCTGT
GTGATGGCTGTGATGACAACTACCACATCTTCTGCCTGCTGCCTCCTCTGCCTGAGATCCCCAAGGGTGT
CTGGCGGTGCCCAAAGTGTGTCATGGCGGAGTGTAAGCGGCCCCCAGAAGCCTTTGGCTTTGAGCAGGCT
ACCCGGGAATACACTCTGCAGAGCTTTGGCGAGATGGCCGACTCCTTTAAAGCTGACTACTTCAACATGC
CCGTGCATATGGTGCCCACAGAACTTGTGGAGAAGGAGTTCTGGAGGCTGGTAAATAGCATTGAGGAAGA
TGTGACTGTTGAGTATGGAGCTGACATCCATTCCAAAGAATTTGGCAGCGGTTTCCCTGTCAGTGACAGT
AAACGGCACCTAACCCCCGAAGAGGAGGAGTATGCTACCAGTGGTTGGAACCTAAATGTGATGCCGGTGT
TGGAACAGTCTGTACTGTGCCACATCAATGCAGATATCTCTGGCATGAAGGTGCCCTGGCTCTACGTGGG
CATGGTCTTCTCAGCCTTTTGCTGGCATATTGAGGATCACTGGAGTTACTCCATTAACTACCTCCACTGG
GGTGAGCCGAAGACCTGGTATGGGGTGCCCTCACTTGCAGCAGAACATTTGGAAGAAGTGATGAAGAAGC
TGACACCTGAACTATTTGATAGCCAGCCTGACCTCCTGCACCAACTTGTCACCCTCATGAATCCCAACAC
CCTCATGTCCCATGGTGTGCCAGTTGTCCGCACAAACCAGTGTGCAGGAGAGTTTGTCATCACCTTCCCC
CGTGCTTACCACAGCGGCTTCAACCAAGGCTACAACTTTGCCGAGGCTGTCAACTTTTGCACTGCTGACT
GGTTGCCTGCTGGGCGCCAGTGCATTGAGCACTACCGCCGGCTCCGGAGATACTGCGTCTTCTCCCATGA
GGAGCTTATCTGCAAGATGGCTGCCTGCCCAGAGAAGCTAGACCTGAACCTGGCGGCAGCTGTGCATAAG
GAGATGTTCATCATGGTGCAAGAAGAGCGGCGTCTACGAAAGGCCCTGCTGGAGAAGGGTATCACAGAGG
CTGAGCGAGAGGCTTTCGAGCTGCTCCCAGATGATGAGCGCCAGTGTATCAAGTGCAAGACTACGTGTTT
CCTGTCAGCCCTGGCCTGCTACGACTGCCCAGACGGCCTTGTCTGCCTTTCCCACATCAATGATCTCTGC
AAGTGCTCCAGTAGCCGGCAGTACCTGCGGTATCGGTATACCTTGGATGAGCTTCCTGCCATGCTGCATA
AGCTGAAGGTTCGGGCTGAGTCCTTTGACACCTGGGCCAACAAAGTGCGAGTGGCCCTGGAGGTGGAGGA
TGGGCGGAAGCGCAGCCTTGAAGAACTGAGGGCACTAGAGTCTGAAGCCCGTGAGCGGAGGTTTCCTAAT
AGTGAGCTGCTGCAGCAACTAAAGAACTGCCTGAGTGAGGCAGAGGCTTGCGTGTCCCGAGCTCTGGGAC
TGGTCAGCGGCCAGGAAGCTGGCCCCCACAGGGTGGCTGGTCTACAGATGACCCTGACTGAGCTCCGGGC
CTTTCTGGACCAGATGAACAACCTGCCTTGCGCCATGCACCAGATTGGGGATGTCAAGGGTGTTCTGGAA
CAGGTGGAGGCCTACCAGGCTGAGGCTCGTGAGGCCCTGGCCTCACTGCCCTCCAGTCCAGGGCTACTGC
AGTCCCTGTTGGAGAGGGGGCGGCAGCTGGGGGTGGAGGTGCCTGAGGCCCAGCAGCTCCAGCGGCAGGT
GGAACAGGCGCGATGGCTGGATGAGGTGAAACGCACACTGGCCCCCTCAGCCCGAAGGGGCACCTTGGCT
GTCATGCGAGGACTGTTGGTCGCGGGTGCCAGTGTAGCCCCTAGCCCTGCTGTGGATAAAGCCCAGGCCG
AGCTGCAGGAACTGCTGACCATTGCTGAACGCTGGGAGGAGAAAGCCCACCTCTGCCTGGAGGCCAGGCA
GAAGCATCCACCAGCCACACTTGAGGCCATAATCCGTGAAGCGGAAAACATCCCTGTTCACCTGCCCAAC
ATCCAGGCTCTCAAGGAGGCTCTTGCTAAGGCCCGGGCCTGGATTGCTGATGTTGATGAGATCCAAAATG
GTGACCACTACCCCTGCCTGGATGACTTGGAGGGCCTAGTAGCTGTGGGCCGGGACCTACCTGTGGGGCT
GGAGGAGCTGAGACAGCTAGAGCTACAGGTACTGACAGCGCACTCCTGGAGGGAGAAGGCCTCCAAGACC
TTCCTCAAGAAAAATTCTTGCTACACGCTGCTGGAGGTTCTCTGCCCATGTGCAGATGCCGGCTCAGACA
GCACCAAGCGCAGCCGGTGGATGGAGAAGGAGCTGGGGTTGTACAAATCTGACACAGAGCTGCTGGGGCT
GTCTGCGCAGGACCTCAGGGACCCAGGCTCTGTGATCGTGGCCTTCAAGGAGGGGGAACAGAAGGAGAAG
GAGGGTATCCTGCAGCTGCGTCGCACCAATTCGGCCAAGCCCAGTCCACTGGCATCATCGAGCACGGCCT
CCTCTACAACCTCTATCTGTGTGTGTGGGCAGGTGCTGGCTGGGGCGGGAGCTCTGCAGTGTGACCTGTG
TCAGGACTGGTTCCATGGGCGGTGTGTGTCAGTGCCTCGCCTCCTCAGCTCTCCGAGGCCCAATCCCACC
TCATCCCCACTGCTGGCCTGGTGGGAATGGGACACCAAATTCCTGTGTCCACTGTGTATGCGCTCAAGGC
GCCCGCGCCTGGAGACCATCCTGGCACTGCTGGTAGCCCTGCAGAGACTGCCTGTGCGGCTGCCCGAGGG
CGAGGCCCTGCAGTGCCTCACAGAGAGGGCCATCAGCTGGCAAGGCCGCGCCAGGCAGGCTCTGGCCTCT
GAAGATGTGACTGCTCTTTTGGGACGGCTGGCTGAGCTCCGCCAACGGCTACAGGCTGAACCTAGACCTG
AGGAGCCTCCTAACTACCCTGCAGCCCCTGCTTCTGACCCCCTCAGAGAGGGCAGTGGCAAGGATATGCC
TAAGGTCCAGGGCTTACTGGAGAATGGAGACAGTGTGACCAGTCCTGAGAAGGTAGCCCCGGAGGAGGGC
TCAGATCTGGAGCTGCTGTCCTCGCTGTTGCCACAGTTGACTGGCCCTGTGTTGGAACTGCCTGAGGCAA
CCCGGGCCCCCTTGGAGGAGCTCATGATGGAGGGGGACCTGCTCGAGGTGACCCTGGATGAGAACCACAG
CATATGGCAGCTGCTGCAGGCTGGACAGCCCCCAGACCTGGAGAGGATCCGCACACTTCTGGAGCTGGAG
AAGGCAGAGCGTCACGGGAGTCGGGCTCGGGGCCGGGCCCTGGAGAGGCGGCGGCGGCGGAAGGTGGATC
GGGGTGGGGAGGGCGATGACCCAGCCCGAGAGGAGCTAGAGCCAAAGAGGGTACGGAGCTCAGGGCCAGA
GGCTGAGGAGGTCCAGGAGGAGGAAGAGCTGGAGGAGGAGACTGGGGGTGAGGGCCCCCCTGCACCCATC
CCCACCACTGGCAGCCCCAGCACCCAGGAGAACCAGAATGGCTTGGAACCGGCGGAAGGGACCACTTCAG
GCCCCTCGGCCCCTTTCTCCACTCTGACTCCCCGGCTGCATCTGCCCTGCCCACAGCAGCCGCCTCAGCA
ACAGTTGTAGTAATGAACTAGTCCGTAACTTGAAAGTATTTCGATTTCTTGGCTTTATATATCTTGTGGA
AAGGACGAGGCCAATAACAACCACAGAAGTCC
