>Addgene plasmid #144353 | TFORF2777 | depositor partial sequence | sequence record 285175 | Barcode
GGCCAATAACAACCACAGAAGTCC
